Addgene plasmid #167179: pLenti-3xFLAG-Puro PAK5 V593I
Purpose: puromycin resistant lentiviral vector for expression of PAK5 V593I
Depositing lab: Christin Burd. Depositing organization: Ohio State University. Publication: Melanoma-associated mutants within the serine-rich domain of PAK5 direct kinase activity to mitogenic pathways. LaPak KM, Vroom DC, Garg AA, Guan X, Hays JL, Song JW, Burd CE. Oncotarget. 2018 May 22;9(39):25386-25401. doi: 10.18632/oncotarget.25356. eCollection 2018 May 22. PubMed 29875996.
Backbone
  Vector backbone: plenti-puro
  Vector type: Mammalian Expression, Lentiviral
  Selectable markers: Puromycin
Growth in bacteria
  Bacterial resistance: Ampicillin, 100 μg/mL
  Growth temperature: 37°C
  Growth strain: NEB Stable
  Copy number: High Copy
Gene/Insert
  Gene/Insert name: PAK5 V593I (alt name: PAK7 V593I)
  Species: H. sapiens (human)
  Promoter: UBC
  Cloning method: Gibson Cloning
  Sequencing primers: 5′ GTAAATTGTCCGCTAAATTCTGGCCGTT; 3′ CACACCGGCCTTATTCCAAGCG
Resource information
  A portion of this plasmid was derived from a plasmid made by: pDEST-PAK5 was kindly provided by Dr. J. Brognard
Terms and licenses: Academic/Nonprofit Terms; Industry Terms: Not Available to Industry
How to cite: pLenti-3xFLAG-Puro PAK5 V593I was a gift from Christin Burd (Addgene plasmid # 167179 ; http://n2t.net/addgene:167179 ; RRID:Addgene_167179)
