[The description below was written by a language model from this plasmid's Addgene catalogue record and pLannotate feature annotations shown in this document.]
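Description:
pLenti-3xFLAG-Puro PAK5 V593I is an HIV-1-based lentiviral expression vector of about 13.4 kb, built on a plenti-puro backbone, for stable expression of a mutant human PAK5 (also called PAK7) kinase in mammalian cells. In bacteria it is maintained through a high-copy ColE1/pUC-type origin and selected with ampicillin via the β-lactamase gene; an f1 origin is also present.

The transfer cassette lies between a truncated 5' LTR and a self-inactivating ΔU3 3' LTR. It carries the usual cis elements for vector production and transduction: the Ψ packaging signal with a partial gag sequence, the Rev response element for nuclear export of the genomic RNA, and the cPPT/CTS. Within this unit, the human ubiquitin C promoter drives an N-terminal 3xFLAG epitope tag followed by the PAK5 coding sequence bearing the V593I substitution. An EMCV IRES downstream links puromycin N-acetyltransferase to the same transcript, so puromycin-resistant cells should also express the tagged kinase. A WPRE follows to enhance transcript processing and expression. A reverse-oriented EM7-driven bleomycin/Zeocin resistance gene sits just upstream of the UbC promoter.

Outside the LTRs, the annotation also shows a bGH polyadenylation signal and an SV40 promoter followed by hygromycin and ble resistance fragments. These appear to be backbone remnants, and the record lists only puromycin as the mammalian selectable marker. The associated publication concerns melanoma-associated PAK5 mutants and their effects on kinase signalling to mitogenic pathways, which fits use of this vector to generate stable, FLAG-detectable mutant PAK5 cell lines. The insert was assembled by Gibson cloning from a PAK5 donor plasmid.
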