Features (pLannotate 1.2.2; 32 found; start..end, strand, type, name):
    389..1249    -  CDS            AmpR: β-lactamase; bla; confers resistance to ampicillin, carbenicillin, and related antibiotics
   1250..1354    -  promoter       AmpR promoter: bla
   1402..1536    +  polyA_signal   SV40 poly(A) signal: SV40 polyadenylation signal
   1703..2032    +  CDS            nef (fragment): NEF_HV1BR - Experimental evidence at protein level: Swiss-Prot protein existence level 1. Extracellular Nef protein targets CD4(+) T-lymphocytes for apoptosis by interacting with CXCR4 surface receptors (PubMed:14990729). From Human immunodeficiency virus type 1 group M subtype B (isolate BRU/LAI) (HIV-1).
   2080..2337    +  LTR            5' LTR (truncated): truncated 5' long terminal repeat (LTR) from HIV-1
   2384..2509    +  misc_feature   HIV-1 Ψ: packaging signal of human immunodeficiency virus type 1
   2493..2831    +  CDS            HIV-1 gag (fragment): gag protein from human immunodeficiency virus 1; gag
   3006..3239    +  misc_feature   RRE: The Rev response element (RRE) of HIV-1 allows for Rev-dependent mRNA export from the nucleus to the cytoplasm.
   3616..3716    +  CDS            Rev (fragment): human immunodeficiency virus 1 (HIV-1) Rev protein; rev; enhances nuclear export of unspliced and incompletely spliced viral mRNAs
   3766..3883    +  misc_feature   cPPT/CTS: central polypurine tract and central termination sequence of HIV-1
   3948..4322    -  CDS            BleoR: antibiotic-binding protein; Sh ble from Streptoalloteichus hindustanus; confers resistance to bleomycin, phleomycin, and Zeocin™
   4342..4389    -  promoter       EM7 promoter: synthetic bacterial promoter&nbsp
   4415..5570    +  promoter       UbC promoter: human ubiquitin C promoter
   5586..5651    +  CDS            3xFLAG: three tandem FLAG® epitope tags, followed by an enterokinase cleavage site
   5658..7814    +  CDS            PAK5: PAK5_HUMAN - Also known as KIAA1264, PAK7. Experimental evidence at protein level: Swiss-Prot protein existence level 1. Serine/threonine protein kinase that plays a role in a variety of different signaling pathways including cytoskeleton regulation, cell migration, proliferation or cell survival. Activation by various effectors including growth factor receptors or active CDC42 and RAC1 results in a conformational change and a subsequent autophosphorylation on several serine and/or threonine residues. Phosphorylates the proto-oncogene RAF1 and stimulates its kinase activity. Promotes cell surv
   7877..8460    +  misc_feature   IRES2: internal ribosome entry site (IRES) of the encephalomyocarditis virus (EMCV)
   8459..9055    +  CDS            PuroR: puromycin N-acetyltransferase; pac from Streptomyces alboniger; confers resistance to puromycin
   9071..9659    +  misc_feature   WPRE: woodchuck hepatitis virus posttranscriptional regulatory element
   9676..9864    +  CDS            nef (fragment): NEF_HV1Z2 - Experimental evidence at protein level: Swiss-Prot protein existence level 1. Extracellular Nef protein targets CD4(+) T-lymphocytes for apoptosis by interacting with CXCR4 surface receptors. From Human immunodeficiency virus type 1 group M subtype D (isolate Z2/CDC-Z34) (HIV-1).
   9866..10099   +  LTR            3' LTR (ΔU3): self-inactivating 3' long terminal repeat (LTR) from HIV-1
  10206..10430   +  polyA_signal   bGH poly(A) signal: bovine growth hormone polyadenylation signal
  10434..10455   +  promoter       SV40 promoter (fragment): SV40 enhancer and early promoter
  10476..10904   +  rep_origin     f1 ori (sequence partly withheld): f1 bacteriophage origin of replication; arrow indicates direction of (+) strand synthesis
  10918..11247   +  promoter       SV40 promoter: SV40 enhancer and early promoter
  11296..12325   +  CDS            HygR (fragment): aminoglycoside phosphotransferase from E. coli; aph(4)-Ia; confers resistance to hygromycin
  12335..12460   +  CDS            ble (fragment): BLE_KLEPN - Experimental evidence at protein level: Swiss-Prot protein existence level 1. Binding protein with a strong affinity to the bleomycin family of antibiotics. Binds to CL990; an antimitotic-antibiotic compound. From Klebsiella pneumoniae.
  12455..12576   +  polyA_signal   SV40 poly(A) signal: SV40 polyadenylation signal
  12647..12669   -  protein_bind   lac operator (fragment): The lac repressor binds to the lac operator to inhibit transcription in E. coli. This inhibition can be relieved by adding lactose or isopropyl-β-D-thiogalactopyranoside (IPTG). lac repressor encoded by lacI
  12673..12703   -  promoter       lac promoter: promoter for the E. coli lac operon
  12718..12739   -  protein_bind   CAP binding site: CAP binding activates transcription in the presence of cAMP. E. coli catabolite activator protein
  12752..12844   -  CDS            lacI (fragment): lac repressor; lacI; The lac repressor binds to the lac operator to inhibit transcription in E. coli. This inhibition can be relieved by adding lactose or isopropyl-β-D-thiogalactopyranoside (IPTG).
  13027..218     -  rep_origin     ori (across the origin): high-copy-number ColE1/pMB1/pBR322/pUC origin of replication
>Addgene plasmid #167179 | pLenti-3xFLAG-Puro PAK5 V593I | addgene full sequence | sequence record 333876 | Addgene NGS Result
GCAGAGCGAGGTATGTAGGCGGTGCTACAGAGTTCTTGAAGTGGTGGCCTAACTACGGCTACACTAGAAG
AACAGTATTTGGTATCTGCGCTCTGCTGAAGCCAGTTACCTTCGGAAAAAGAGTTGGTAGCTCTTGATCC
GGCAAACAAACCACCGCTGGTAGCGGTGGTTTTTTTGTTTGCAAGCAGCAGATTACGCGCAGAAAAAAAG
GATCTCAAGAAGATCCTTTGATCTTTTCTACGGGGTCTGACGCTCAGTGGAACGAAAACTCACGTTAAGG
GATTTTGGTCATGAGATTATCAAAAAGGATCTTCACCTAGATCCTTTTAAATTAAAAATGAAGTTTTAAA
TCAATCTAAAGTATATATGAGTAAACTTGGTCTGACAGTTACCAATGCTTAATCAGTGAGGCACCTATCT
CAGCGATCTGTCTATTTCGTTCATCCATAGTTGCCTGACTCCCCGTCGTGTAGATAACTACGATACGGGA
GGGCTTACCATCTGGCCCCAGTGCTGCAATGATACCGCGAGACCCACGCTCACCGGCTCCAGATTTATCA
GCAATAAACCAGCCAGCCGGAAGGGCCGAGCGCAGAAGTGGTCCTGCAACTTTATCCGCCTCCATCCAGT
CTATTAATTGTTGCCGGGAAGCTAGAGTAAGTAGTTCGCCAGTTAATAGTTTGCGCAACGTTGTTGCCAT
TGCTACAGGCATCGTGGTGTCACGCTCGTCGTTTGGTATGGCTTCATTCAGCTCCGGTTCCCAACGATCA
AGGCGAGTTACATGATCCCCCATGTTGTGCAAAAAAGCGGTTAGCTCCTTCGGTCCTCCGATCGTTGTCA
GAAGTAAGTTGGCCGCAGTGTTATCACTCATGGTTATGGCAGCACTGCATAATTCTCTTACTGTCATGCC
ATCCGTAAGATGCTTTTCTGTGACTGGTGAGTACTCAACCAAGTCATTCTGAGAATAGTGTATGCGGCGA
CCGAGTTGCTCTTGCCCGGCGTCAATACGGGATAATACCGCGCCACATAGCAGAACTTTAAAAGTGCTCA
TCATTGGAAAACGTTCTTCGGGGCGAAAACTCTCAAGGATCTTACCGCTGTTGAGATCCAGTTCGATGTA
ACCCACTCGTGCACCCAACTGATCTTCAGCATCTTTTACTTTCACCAGCGTTTCTGGGTGAGCAAAAACA
GGAAGGCAAAATGCCGCAAAAAAGGGAATAAGGGCGACACGGAAATGTTGAATACTCATACTCTTCCTTT
TTCAATATTATTGAAGCATTTATCAGGGTTATTGTCTCATGAGCGGATACATATTTGAATGTATTTAGAA
AAATAAACAAATAGGGGTTCCGCGCACATTTCCCCGAAAAGTGCCACCTGACGTCGACGGATCGGGAGAT
CAACTTGTTTATTGCAGCTTATAATGGTTACAAATAAAGCAATAGCATCACAAATTTCACAAATAAAGCA
TTTTTTTCACTGCATTCTAGTTGTGGTTTGTCCAAACTCATCAATGTATCTTATCATGTCTGGATCAACT
GGATAACTCAAGCTAACCAAAATCATCCCAAACTTCCCACCCCATACCCTATTACCACTGCCAATTACCT
GTGGTTTCATTTACTCTAAACCTGTGATTCCTCTGAATTATTTTCATTTTAAAGAAATTGTATTTGTTAA
ATATGTACTACAAACTTAGTAGTTGGAAGGGCTAATTCACTCCCAAAGAAGACAAGATATCCTTGATCTG
TGGATCTACCACACACAAGGCTACTTCCCTGATTAGCAGAACTACACACCAGGGCCAGGGGTCAGATATC
CACTGACCTTTGGATGGTGCTACAAGCTAGTACCAGTTGAGCCAGATAAGGTAGAAGAGGCCAATAAAGG
AGAGAACACCAGCTTGTTACACCCTGTGAGCCTGCATGGGATGGATGACCCGGAGAGAGAAGTGTTAGAG
TGGAGGTTTGACAGCCGCCTAGCATTTCATCACGTGGCCCGAGAGCTGCATCCGGAGTACTTCAAGAACT
GCTGATATCGAGCTTGCTACAAGGGACTTTCCGCTGGGGACTTTCCAGGGAGGCGTGGCCTGGGCGGGAC
TGGGGAGTGGCGAGCCCTCAGATCCTGCATATAAGCAGCTGCTTTTTGCCTGTACTGGGTCTCTCTGGTT
AGACCAGATCTGAGCCTGGGAGCTCTCTGGCTAACTAGGGAACCCACTGCTTAAGCCTCAATAAAGCTTG
CCTTGAGTGCTTCAAGTAGTGTGTGCCCGTCTGTTGTGTGACTCTGGTAACTAGAGATCCCTCAGACCCT
TTTAGTCAGTGTGGAAAATCTCTAGCAGTGGCGCCCGAACAGGGACTTGAAAGCGAAAGGGAAACCAGAG
GAGCTCTCTCGACGCAGGACTCGGCTTGCTGAAGCGCGCACGGCAAGAGGCGAGGGGCGGCGACTGGTGA
GTACGCCAAAAATTTTGACTAGCGGAGGCTAGAAGGAGAGAGATGGGTGCGAGAGCGTCAGTATTAAGCG
GGGGAGAATTAGATCGCGATGGGAAAAAATTCGGTTAAGGCCAGGGGGAAAGAAAAAATATAAATTAAAA
CATATAGTATGGGCAAGCAGGGAGCTAGAACGATTCGCAGTTAATCCTGGCCTGTTAGAAACATCAGAAG
GCTGTAGACAAATACTGGGACAGCTACAACCATCCCTTCAGACAGGATCAGAAGAACTTAGATCATTATA
TAATACAGTAGCAACCCTCTATTGTGTGCATCAAAGGATAGAGATAAAAGACACCAAGGAAGCTTTAGAC
AAGATAGAGGAAGAGCAAAACAAAAGTAAGACCACCGCACAGCAAGCGGCCGGCCGCTGATCTTCAGACC
TGGAGGAGGAGATATGAGGGACAATTGGAGAAGTGAATTATATAAATATAAAGTAGTAAAAATTGAACCA
TTAGGAGTAGCACCCACCAAGGCAAAGAGAAGAGTGGTGCAGAGAGAAAAAAGAGCAGTGGGAATAGGAG
CTTTGTTCCTTGGGTTCTTGGGAGCAGCAGGAAGCACTATGGGCGCAGCGTCAATGACGCTGACGGTACA
GGCCAGACAATTATTGTCTGGTATAGTGCAGCAGCAGAACAATTTGCTGAGGGCTATTGAGGCGCAACAG
CATCTGTTGCAACTCACAGTCTGGGGCATCAAGCAGCTCCAGGCAAGAATCCTGGCTGTGGAAAGATACC
TAAAGGATCAACAGCTCCTGGGGATTTGGGGTTGCTCTGGAAAACTCATTTGCACCACTGCTGTGCCTTG
GAATGCTAGTTGGAGTAATAAATCTCTGGAACAGATTTGGAATCACACGACCTGGATGGAGTGGGACAGA
GAAATTAACAATTACACAAGCTTAATACACTCCTTAATTGAAGAATCGCAAAACCAGCAAGAAAAGAATG
AACAAGAATTATTGGAATTAGATAAATGGGCAAGTTTGTGGAATTGGTTTAACATAACAAATTGGCTGTG
GTATATAAAATTATTCATAATGATAGTAGGAGGCTTGGTAGGTTTAAGAATAGTTTTTGCTGTACTTTCT
ATAGTGAATAGAGTTAGGCAGGGATATTCACCATTATCGTTTCAGACCCACCTCCCAACCCCGAGGGGAC
CCGACAGGCCCGAAGGAATAGAAGAAGAAGGTGGAGAGAGAGACAGAGACAGATCCATTCGATTAGTGAA
CGGATCGGCACTGCGTGCGCCAATTCTGCAGACAAATGGCAGTATTCATCCACAATTTTAAAAGAAAAGG
GGGGATTGGGGGGTACAGTGCAGGGGAAAGAATAGTAGACATAATAGCAACAGACATACAAACTAAAGAA
TTACAAAAACAAATTACAAAAATTCAAAATTTTCGGGTTTATTACAGGGACAGCAGAGATCCAGTTTGGT
TAGTACCGGGCCCGCTCTAGTCCGGAATCAGTCCTGCTCCTCGGCCACGAAGTGCACGCAGTTGCCGGCC
GGGTCGCGCAGGGCGAACTCCCGCCCCCACGGCTGCTCGCCGATCTCGGTCATGGCCGGCCCGGAGGCGT
CCCGGAAGTTCGTGGACACGACCTCCGACCACTCGGCGTACAGCTCGTCCAGGCCGCGCACCCACACCCA
GGCCAGGGTGTTGTCCGGCACCACCTGGTCCTGGACCGCGCTGATGAACAGGGTCACGTCGTCCCGGACC
ACACCGGCGAAGTCGTCCTCCACGAAGTCCCGGGAGAACCCGAGCCGGTCGGTCCAGAACTCGACCGCTC
CGGCGACGTCGCGCGCGGTGAGCACCGGAACGGCACTGGTCAACTTGGCCATGGTGGCCCTCCTATAGTG
AGTCGTATTATACTATGCCGATATACTATGCCGATGATTAATTGTCAACACGTGCTGCAGGTCCGAGGTT
CTAGGCTGCCACGTCAGACGAAGGGCGCAGCGAGCGTCCTGATCCTTCCGCCCGGACGCTCAGGACAGCG
GCCCGCTGCTCATAAGACTCGGCCTTAGAACCCCAGTATCAGCAGAAGGACATTTTAGGACGGGACTTGG
GTGACTCTAGGGCACTGGTTTTCTTTCCAGAGAGCGGAACAGGCGAGGAAAAGTAGTCCCTTCTCGGCGA
TTCTGCGGAGGGATCTCCGTGGGGCGGTGAACGCCGATGATTATATAAGGACGCGCCGGGTGTGGCACAG
CTAGTTCCGTCGCAGCCGGGATTTGGGTCGCGGTTCTTGTTTGTGGATCGCTGTGATCGTCACTTGGTGA
GTAGCGGGCTGCTGGGCTGGCCGGGGCTTTCGTGGCCGCCGGGCCGCTCGGTGGGACGGAAGCGTGTGGA
GAGACCGCCAAGGGCTGTAGTCTGGGTCCGCGAGCAAGGTTGCCCTGAACTGGGGGTTGGGGGGAGCGCA
GCAAAATGGCGGCTGTTCCCGAGTCTTGAATGGAAGACGCTTGTGAGGCGGGCTGTGAGGTCGTTGAAAC
AAGGTGGGGGGCATGGTGGGCGGCAAGAACCCAAGGTCTTGAGGCCTTCGCTAATGCGGGAAAGCTCTTA
TTCGGGTGAGATGGGCTGGGGCACCATCTGGGGACCCTGACGTGAAGTTTGTCACTGACTGGAGAACTCG
GTTTGTCGTCTGTTGCGGGGGCGGCAGTTATGGCGGTGCCGTTGGGCAGTGCACCCGTACCTTTGGGAGC
GCGCGCCCTCGTCGTGTCGTGACGTCACCCGTTCTGTTGGCTTATAATGCAGGGTGGGGCCACCTGCCGG
TAGGTGTGCGGTAGGCTTTTCTCCGTCGCAGGACGCAGGGTTCGGGCCTAGGGTAGGCTCTCCTGAATCG
ACAGGCGCCGGACCTCTGGTGAGGGGAGGGATAAGTGAGGCGTCAGTTTCTTTGGTCGGTTTTATGTACC
TATCTTCTTAAGTAGCTGAAGCTCCGGTTTTGAACTATGCGCTCGGGGTTGGCGAGTGTGTTTTGTGAAG
TTTTTTAGGCACCTTTTGAAATGTAATCATTTGGGTCAATATGTAATTTTCAGTGTTAGACTAGTAAATT
GTCCGCTAAATTCTGGCCGTTTTTGGCTTTTTTGTTAGACGCTAGCGGATCCATGGACTACAAAGACCAT
GACGGTGATTATAAAGATCATGATATCGATTACAAGGATGACGATGACAAGCTAGCGATGTTTGGGAAGA
AAAAGAAAAAGATTGAAATATCTGGCCCGTCCAACTTTGAACACAGGGTTCATACTGGGTTTGATCCACA
AGAGCAGAAGTTTACCGGCCTTCCCCAGCAGTGGCACAGCCTGTTAGCAGATACGGCCAACAGGCCAAAG
CCTATGGTGGACCCTTCATGCATCACACCCATCCAGCTGGCTCCTATGAAGACAATCGTTAGAGGAAACA
AACCCTGCAAGGAAACCTCCATCAACGGCCTGCTAGAGGATTTTGACAACATCTCGGTGACTCGCTCCAA
CTCCCTAAGGAAAGAAAGCCCACCCACCCCAGATCAGGGAGCCTCCAGCCACGGTCCAGGCCACGCGGAA
GAAAATGGCTTCATCACCTTCTCCCAGTATTCCAGCGAATCCGATACTACTGCTGACTACACGACCGAAA
AGTACAGGGAGAAGAGTCTCTATGGAGATGATCTGGATCCGTATTATAGAGGCAGCCACGCAGCCAAGCA
AAATGGGCACGTAATGAAAATGAAGCACGGGGAGGCCTACTATTCTGAGGTGAAGCCTTTGAAATCCGAT
TTTGCCAGATTTTCTGCCGATTATCACTCACATTTGGACTCACTGAGCAAACCAAGTGAATACAGTGACC
TCAAGTGGGAGTATCAGAGAGCCTCGAGTAGCTCCCCTCTGGATTATTCATTCCAATTCACACCTTCTAG
AACTGCAGGGACCAGCGGGTGCTCCAAGGAGAGCCTGGCGTACAGTGAAAGTGAATGGGGACCCAGCCTG
GATGACTATGACAGGAGGCCAAAGTCTTCGTACCTGAATCAGACAAGCCCTCAGCCCACCATGCGGCAGA
GGTCCAGGTCAGGCTCGGGACTCCAGGAACCGATGATGCCATTTGGAGCAAGTGCATTTAAAACCCATCC
CCAAGGACACTCCTACAACTCCTACACCTACCCTCGCTTGTCCGAGCCCACAATGTGCATTCCAAAGGTG
GATTACGATCGAGCACAGATGGTCCTCAGCCCTCCACTGTCAGGGTCTGACACCTACCCCAGGGGCCCTG
CCAAACTACCTCAAAGTCAAAGCAAATCGGGCTATTCCTCAAGCAGTCACCAGTACCCGTCTGGGTACCA
CAAAGCCACCTTGTACCATCACCCCTCCCTGCAGAGCAGTTCGCAGTACATCTCCACGGCTTCCTACCTG
AGCTCCCTCAGCCTCTCATCCAGCACCTACCCGCCGCCCAGCTGGGGCTCCTCCTCCGACCAGCAGCCCT
CCAGGGTGTCCCATGAACAGTTTCGGGCGGCCCTGCAGCTGGTGGTCAGCCCAGGAGACCCCAGGGAATA
CTTGGCCAACTTTATCAAAATCGGGGAAGGCTCAACCGGCATCGTATGCATCGCCACCGAGAAACACACA
GGGAAACAAGTTGCAGTGAAGAAAATGGACCTCCGGAAGCAACAGAGACGAGAACTGCTTTTCAATGAGG
TCGTGATCATGCGGGATTACCACCATGACAATGTGGTTGACATGTACAGCAGCTACCTTGTCGGCGATGA
GCTCTGGGTGGTCATGGAGTTTCTAGAAGGTGGTGCCTTGACAGACATTGTGACTCACACCAGAATGAAT
GAAGAACAGATAGCTACTGTCTGCCTGTCAGTTCTGAGAGCTCTCTCCTACCTTCATAACCAAGGAGTGA
TTCACAGGGACATAAAAAGTGACTCCATCCTCCTGACAAGCGATGGCCGGATAAAGTTGTCTGATTTTGG
TTTCTGTGCTCAAATTTCCAAAGAGGTGCCGAAGAGGAAATCATTGGTTGGCACTCCCTACTGGATGGCC
CCTGAGGTGATTTCTAGGCTACCTTATGGGACAGAGGTGGACATCTGGTCCCTCGGGATCATGGTGATAG
AAATGATTGATGGCGAGCCCCCCTACTTCAATGAGCCTCCCCTCCAGGCGATGCGGAGGATCCGGGACAG
TTTACCTCCAAGAGTGAAGGACCTACACAAGGTTTCTTCAGTGCTCCGGGGATTCCTAGACTTGATGTTG
GTGAGGGAGCCCTCTCAGAGAGCAACAGCCCAGGAACTCCTCGGACATCCATTCTTAAAACTAGCAGGTC
CACCGTCTTGCATTGTCCCCCTCATGAGACAATACAGGCATCACTGAATTCTGCAGATATCCAGCACAGT
GGCGGCCGCTCGAGTCTAGAGTTAACGCAAATTCCGCCCCTCTCCCTCCCCCCCCCCCTAACGTTACTGG
CCGAAGCCGCTTGGAATAAGGCCGGTGTGCGTTTGTCTATATGTTATTTTCCACCATATTGCCGTCTTTT
GGCAATGTGAGGGCCCGGAAACCTGGCCCTGTCTTCTTGACGAGCATTCCTAGGGGTCTTTCCCCTCTCG
CCAAAGGAATGCAAGGTCTGTTGAATGTCGTGAAGGAAGCAGTTCCTCTGGAAGCTTCTTGAAGACAAAC
AACGTCTGTAGCGACCCTTTGCAGGCAGCGGAACCCCCCACCTGGCGACAGGTGCCTCTGCGGCCAAAAG
CCACGTGTATAAGATACACCTGCAAAGGCGGCACAACCCCAGTGCCACGTTGTGAGTTGGATAGTTGTGG
AAAGAGTCAAATGGCTCTCCTCAAGCGTATTCAACAAGGGGCTGAAGGATGCCCAGAAGGTACCCCATTG
TATGGGATCTGATCTGGGGCCTCGGTGCACATGCTTTACATGTGTTTAGTCGAGGTTAAAAAAACGTCTA
GGCCCCCCGAACCACGGGGACGTGGTTTTCCTTTGAAAAACACGATAATACCATGGCCACCGAGTACAAG
CCCACGGTGCGCCTCGCCACCCGCGACGACGTCCCCCGGGCCGTACGCACCCTCGCCGCCGCGTTCGCCG
ACTACCCCGCCACGCGCCACACCGTCGACCCGGACCGCCACATCGAGCGGGTCACCGAGCTGCAAGAACT
CTTCCTCACGCGCGTCGGGCTCGACATCGGCAAGGTGTGGGTCGCGGACGACGGCGCCGCGGTGGCGGTC
TGGACCACGCCGGAGAGCGTCGAAGCGGGGGCGGTGTTCGCCGAGATCGGCTCGCGCATGGCCGAGTTGA
GCGGTTCCCGGCTGGCCGCGCAGCAACAGATGGAAGGCCTCCTGGCGCCGCACCGGCCCAAGGAGCCCGC
GTGGTTCCTGGCCACCGTCGGCGTCTCGCCCGACCACCAGGGCAAGGGTCTGGGCAGCGCCGTCGTGCTC
CCCGGAGTGGAGGCGGCCGAGCGCGCTGGGGTGCCCGCCTTCCTGGAGACCTCCGCGCCCCGCAACCTCC
CCTTCTACGAGCGGCTCGGCTTCACCGTCACCGCCGACGTCGAGGTGCCCGAAGGACCGCGCACCTGGTG
CATGACCCGCAAGCCCGGTGCCTGAGTTCGCGTCTGGAACAATCAACCTCTGGATTACAAAATTTGTGAA
AGATTGACTGGTATTCTTAACTATGTTGCTCCTTTTACGCTATGTGGATACGCTGCTTTAATGCCTTTGT
ATCATGCTATTGCTTCCCGTATGGCTTTCATTTTCTCCTCCTTGTATAAATCCTGGTTGCTGTCTCTTTA
TGAGGAGTTGTGGCCCGTTGTCAGGCAACGTGGCGTGGTGTGCACTGTGTTTGCTGACGCAACCCCCACT
GGTTGGGGCATTGCCACCACCTGTCAGCTCCTTTCCGGGACTTTCGCTTTCCCCCTCCCTATTGCCACGG
CGGAACTCATCGCCGCCTGCCTTGCCCGCTGCTGGACAGGGGCTCGGCTGTTGGGCACTGACAATTCCGT
GGTGTTGTCGGGGAAGCTGACGTCCTTTCCATGGCTGCTCGCCTGTGTTGCCACCTGGATTCTGCGCGGG
ACGTCCTTCTGCTACGTCCCTTCGGCCCTCAATCCAGCGGACCTTCCTTCCCGCGGCCTGCTGCCGGCTC
TGCGGCCTCTTCCGCGTCTTCGCCTTCGCCCTCAGACGAGTCGGATCTCCCTTTGGGCCGCCTCCCCGCC
TGGAATTAATTCTGCAGTCGAGACCTAGAAAAACATGGAGCAATCACAAGTAGCAATACAGCAGCTACCA
ATGCTGATTGTGCCTGGCTAGAAGCACAAGAGGAGGAGGAGGTGGGTTTTCCAGTCACACCTCAGGTACC
TTTAAGACCAATGACTTACAAGGCAGCTGTAGATCTTAGCCACTTTTTAAAAGAAAAGAGGGGACTGGAA
GGGCTAATTCACTCCCAACGAAGACAAGATCTGCTTTTTGCTTGTACTGGGTCTCTCTGGTTAGACCAGA
TCTGAGCCTGGGAGCTCTCTGGCTAACTAGGGAACCCACTGCTTAAGCCTCAATAAAGCTTGCCTTGAGT
GCTTCAAGTAGTGTGTGCCCGTCTGTTGTGTGACTCTGGTAACTAGAGATCCCTCAGACCCTTTTAGTCA
GTGTGGAAAATCTCTAGCAGTAGTAGTTCATGTCATCTTATTATTCAGTATTTATAACTTGCAAAGAAAT
GAATATCAGAGAGTGAGAGGCCTTGACATTGTTTAAACCCGCTGATCAGCCTCGACTGTGCCTTCTAGTT
GCCAGCCATCTGTTGTTTGCCCCTCCCCCGTGCCTTCCTTGACCCTGGAAGGTGCCACTCCCACTGTCCT
TTCCTAATAAAATGAGGAAATTGCATCGCATTGTCTGAGTAGGTGTCATTCTATTCTGGGGGGTGGGGTG
GGGCAGGACAGCAAGGGGGAGGATTGGGAAGACAATAGCAGGCATGCTGGGGATGCGGTGGGCTCTATGG
CTTCTGAGGCGGAAAGAACCAGCTGGGGCTCTAGGGGGTATCCCC
[124 nt withheld, positions 10476-10599]
C
[91 nt withheld, positions 10601-10691]
A
[49 nt withheld, positions 10693-10741]
CCTTTGACGTTGGAGTCCACGTTCTTT
[37 nt withheld, positions 10769-10805]
ACCCTATCTCGGTCTATTCTTTTGATTTATAAGGGATTTTGCCGATTTCGGCCTATTGGTTAAAAAATGA
GCTGATTTAACAAAAATTTAACGCGAATTAATTCTGTGGAATGTGTGTCAGTTAGGGTGTGGAAAGTCCC
CAGGCTCCCCAGCAGGCAGAAGTATGCAAAGCATGCATCTCAATTAGTCAGCAACCAGGTGTGGAAAGTC
CCCAGGCTCCCCAGCAGGCAGAAGTATGCAAAGCATGCATCTCAATTAGTCAGCAACCATAGTCCCGCCC
CTAACTCCGCCCATCCCGCCCCTAACTCCGCCCAGTTCCGCCCATTCTCCGCCCCATGGCTGACTAATTT
TTTTTATTTATGCAGAGGCCGAGGCCGCCTCTGCCTCTGAGCTATTCCAGAAGTAGTGAGGAGGCTTTTT
TGGAGGCCTAGGCTTTTGCAAAAAGCTCCCGGGAGCTTGTATATCCATTTTCGGATCTGATCAGCACGTG
ATGAAAAAGCCTGAACTCACCGCGACGTCTGTCGAGAAGTTTCTGATCGAAAAGTTCGACAGCGTCTCCG
ACCTGATGCAGCTCTCGGAGGGCGAAGAATCTCGTGCTTTCAGCTTCGATGTAGGAGGGCGTGGATATGT
CCTGCGGGTAAATAGCTGCGCCGATGGTTTCTACAAAGATCGTTATGTTTATCGGCACTTTGCATCGGCC
GCGCTCCCGATTCCGGAAGTGCTTGACATTGGGGAATTAATTCAGCGAGAGCCTGACCTATTGCATCTCC
CGCCGTGCACAGGGTGTCACGTTGCAAGACCTGCCTGAAACCGAACTGCCCGCTGTTCTGCAGCCGGTCG
CGGAGGCCATGGATGCGATCGCTGCGGCCGATCTTAGCCAGACGAGCGGGTTCGGCCCATTCGGACCGCA
AGGAATCGGTCAATACACTACATGGCGTGATTTCATATGCGCGATTGCTGATCCCCATGTGTATCACTGG
CAAACTGTGATGGACGACACCGTCAGTGCGTCCGTCGCGCAGGCTCTCGATGAGCTGATGCTTTGGGCCG
AGGACTGCCCCGAAGTCCGGCACCTCGTGCACGCGGATTTCGGCTCCAACAATGTCCTGACGGACAATGG
CCGCATAACAGCGGTCATTGACTGGAGCGAGGCGATGTTCGGGGATTCCCAATACGAGGTCGCCAACATC
TTCTTCTGGAGGCCGTGGTTGGCTTGTATGGAGCAGCAGACGCGCTACTTCGAGCGGAGGCATCCGGAGC
TTGCAGGATCGCCGCGGCTCCGGGCGTATATGCTCCGCATTGGTCTTGACCAACTCTATCAGAGCTTGGT
TGACGGCAATTTCGATGATGCAGCTTGGGCGCAGGGTCGATGCGACGCAATCGTCCGATCCGGAGCCGGG
ACTGTCGGGCGTACACAAATCGCCCGCAGAAGCGCGGCCGTCTGGACCGATGGCTGTGTAGAAGTACTCG
CCGATAGTGGAAACCGACGCCCCAGCACTCGTCCGAGGGCAAAGGAATAGCACGTGCTACGAGATTTCGA
TTCCACCGCCGCCTTCTATGAAAGGTTGGGCTTCGGAATCGTTTTCCGGGACGCCGGCTGGATGATCCTC
CAGCGCGGGGATCTCATGCTGGAGTTCTTCGCCCACCCCAACTTGTTTATTGCAGCTTATAATGGTTACA
AATAAAGCAATAGCATCACAAATTTCACAAATAAAGCATTTTTTTCACTGCATTCTAGTTGTGGTTTGTC
CAAACTCATCAATGTATCTTATCATGTCTGTATACCGTCGACCTCTAGCTAGAGCTTGGCGTAATCATGG
TCATAGCTGTTTCCTGTGTGAAATTGTTATCCGCTCACAATTCCACACAACATACGAGCCGGAAGCATAA
AGTGTAAAGCCTGGGGTGCCTAATGAGTGAGCTAACTCACATTAATTGCGTTGCGCTCACTGCCCGCTTT
CCAGTCGGGAAACCTGTCGTGCCAGCTGCATTAATGAATCGGCCAACGCGCGGGGAGAGGCGGTTTGCGT
ATTGGGCGCTCTTCCGCTTCCTCGCTCACTGACTCGCTGCGCTCGGTCGTTCGGCTGCGGCGAGCGGTAT
CAGCTCACTCAAAGGCGGTAATACGGTTATCCACAGAATCAGGGGATAACGCAGGAAAGAACATGTGAGC
AAAAGGCCAGCAAAAGGCCAGGAACCGTAAAAAGGCCGCGTTGCTGGCGTTTTTCCATAGGCTCCGCCCC
CCTGACGAGCATCACAAAAATCGACGCTCAAGTCAGAGGTGGCGAAACCCGACAGGACTATAAAGATACC
AGGCGTTTCCCCCTGGAAGCTCCCTCGTGCGCTCTCCTGTTCCGACCCTGCCGCTTACCGGATACCTGTC
CGCCTTTCTCCCTTCGGGAAGCGTGGCGCTTTCTCATAGCTCACGCTGTAGGTATCTCAGTTCGGTGTAG
GTCGTTCGCTCCAAGCTGGGCTGTGTGCACGAACCCCCCGTTCAGCCCGACCGCTGCGCCTTATCCGGTA
ACTATCGTCTTGAGTCCAACCCGGTAAGACACGACTTATCGCCACTGGCAGCAGCCACTGGTAACAGGAT
TA
